Addgene plasmid #44087: pTF269 (pFA6a-PSc-6xGly-12xHis-KanMX)
Purpose: (Empty Backbone)
Depositing lab: Tim Formosa. Depositing organization: University of Utah.
Backbone
  Vector backbone: pFA6a-6xGLY-3xFLAG-kanMX6 (Addgene plasmid # 20754)
  Backbone manufacturer: Mark Hochstrasser lab (Yale Univeristy, New Haven, CT) (PMID: 19243080)
  Backbone size (bp): 4255
  Modifications to backbone: 6xGly/3xFlag replaced with PSc/6xGly/12xHis
  Vector type: PCR-based yeast C-terminal tagging
  Selectable markers: G418
  Tag / fusion protein: PreScission protease site (C terminal on backbone); 6xGly linker (C terminal on backbone); 12xHis tag (C terminal on backbone); ADH1 transcription terminator (C terminal on backbone); KanMX casette (C terminal on backbone)
Growth in bacteria
  Bacterial resistance: Ampicillin, 100 μg/mL
  Growth temperature: 37°C
  Growth strain: DH5alpha
  Copy number: Unknown
Gene/Insert
  Cloning method: Ligation Independent Cloning
  Sequencing primers: 5′ Sp6; 3′ T7
Resource information
  A portion of this plasmid was derived from a plasmid made by: Backbone pFA6a-6xGLY-3xFLAG-kanMX6 from Mark Hochstrasser lab (Yale Univeristy, New Haven, CT) via Addgene (Plasmid no. 20754)
Terms and licenses: Academic/Nonprofit Terms; Industry Terms: Not Available to Industry
Depositor comments: The depositing lab has constructed and deposited here 36 plasmids that can be used to generate linear PCR products to fuse to the 3' end of an ORF in the yeast genome and add (TEV or PreScission protease site) - 6X Gly linker - (12X His, 2X Strep, 3X FLAG, Protein A, or V5) - ADH1 transcription terminator - (KanMX, HphMX, or His3MX). Six plasmids (Addgene plasmids 44062, 44068, 44074, 44080, 44086, and 44092) have no epitope/purification tag and so can be used to add an alternate tag by standard cloning into unique XhoI-KpnI-XbaI sites, if desired. The other 30 plasmids are all of the possible combinations of the protease site - tag - marker options listed above. After fusion, the modified protein can then be followed with the epitope or purified using the tag and released from the matrix with the protease site. The constructs were designed with one of two different protease sites to allow a complex with two different tags to be purified in two successive steps, using each protease to release the complex from each purification matrix. The schematic diagram (see attached above) represents the format of the constructs and shows the proper scheme for producing the desired PCR products (see also below). If only epitope tagging is needed, the upstream primer can be adjusted to skip the protease site (see example below). Construction: DS5421 (pFA6a-6xGLY-3XFLAG-HIS3MX6 (Addgene Plasmid #20753), DS5422 (pFA6a-6xGLY-3XFLAG-KanMX) (Addgene Plasmid #20754), or DS5423 (pFA6a-6xGLY-3XFLAG-HphMX) (Addgene Plasmid #20755) (corresponding to each selection marker) was digested with AscI and PacI to release 3XFlag and replace it with TEV or PreScision sites followed by 6xGly and an XhoI-KpnI-XbaI linker. Affinity tags were constructed by PCR or by annealing oligos to fit into the XhoI-XbaI gap. This includes 12xHis, 2xStrep II, 3xFLAG, PrtA (2 repeats as found in pBS1479), and V5. Each tag was inserted into each base vector, making 30 templates with all combinations of protease site, tag, and selectable marker. PCR amplification: These two primers (along with 50 nt of homology to the targets at the 5' ends) will amplify the desired product from any of the constructs (the reading frame for P1 is important – alternating codons bracketed). P1 5’-(homology)...[CGA]CGG[ATC]CCC[GGG]TTA[ATT]AAC-3’ P2 5’-(homology)...GATATCATCGATGAATTCGAGCTCGTTT-3’ If only epitope tagging is needed, the upstream primer can be adjusted to skip the protease site. As an example, for the V5-tag-containing constructs, usage of the following primer (5’-(homology)... GGTGGAGGCTCTAGAGGTAAGCCAATTCCA-3’) in place of P1 will omit the protease cleavage site and add only 3xGly and V5 (GGGSR-V5-Stop).
How to cite: pTF269 (pFA6a-PSc-6xGly-12xHis-KanMX) was a gift from Tim Formosa (Addgene plasmid # 44087 ; http://n2t.net/addgene:44087 ; RRID:Addgene_44087)
