[The description below was written by a language model from this plasmid's Addgene catalogue record and pLannotate feature annotations shown in this document.]
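Description:
pTF269 (pFA6a-PSc-6xGly-12xHis-KanMX) is a PCR-template plasmid of the pFA6a family used for C-terminal tagging of genes at their chromosomal loci in budding yeast. It is not meant to replicate in yeast. It is maintained in E. coli through a ColE1/pUC-type origin and an ampicillin resistance gene (β-lactamase with its own promoter), and it serves as the source of a linear tagging cassette. It was derived from pFA6a-6xGLY-3xFLAG-kanMX6 by replacing the 6xGly/3xFLAG segment with a PreScission protease site, a six-glycine linker and a 12xHis tag. It is catalogued as an empty backbone, since it carries no gene insert of its own.

The tagging module sits between the SP6 and T7 promoter sequences, which serve as sequencing primer sites. The feature table annotates the ADH1 transcription terminator followed by the kanMX marker, which confers G418 resistance in yeast. The short protease site, linker and His-tag coding region is not annotated separately; according to the catalogue description it lies just upstream of the terminator. Small rop, bom and lacI fragments are backbone remnants.

In use, the cassette is amplified with primers carrying about 50 nucleotides of homology to the target locus, and the product integrates by homologous recombination at the 3' end of an ORF, in frame with it. The resulting fusion protein can be captured by its His tag and released from the matrix by PreScission cleavage. The plasmid belongs to a 36-member series combining TEV or PreScission sites with various tags and markers. The two protease sites allow sequential two-step purification of complexes bearing two different tags. The upstream primer can also be redesigned to omit the protease site when only tagging is needed.
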