Features (pLannotate 1.2.2; 10 found; start..end, strand, type, name):
    199..303     -  promoter       AmpR promoter: bla
    398..433     +  CDS            rop (fragment): Rop protein, which maintains plasmids at low copy number; rop
    535..586     +  misc_feature   bom (fragment): basis of mobility region from pBR322
    649..667     +  promoter       SP6 promoter: promoter for bacteriophage SP6 RNA polymerase
    840..1027    +  terminator     ADH1 terminator: S. cerevisiae ADH1; transcription terminator for the S. cerevisiae alcohol dehydrogenase 1 (ADH1) gene
   1102..2458    +  gene           kanMX: yeast selectable marker conferring kanamycin resistance (Wach et al., 1994)
   2563..2581    -  promoter       T7 promoter: promoter for bacteriophage T7 RNA polymerase
   2603..2656    -  CDS            lacI (fragment): lac repressor; lacI; The lac repressor binds to the lac operator to inhibit transcription in E. coli. This inhibition can be relieved by adding lactose or isopropyl-β-D-thiogalactopyranoside (IPTG).
   2839..3427    -  rep_origin     ori: high-copy-number ColE1/pMB1/pBR322/pUC origin of replication
   3598..198     -  CDS            AmpR (across the origin): β-lactamase; bla; confers resistance to ampicillin, carbenicillin, and related antibiotics
>Addgene plasmid #44087 | pTF269 (pFA6a-PSc-6xGly-12xHis-KanMX) | depositor full sequence | sequence record 61673 | pTF269 (pFA6a-PSc-6xGly-12xHis-KanMX) sequence 4260 bps
CATTGGAAAACGTTCTTCGGGGCGAAAACTCTCAAGGATCTTACCGCTGTTGAGATCCAGTTCGATGTAA
CCCACTCGTGCACCCAACTGATCTTCAGCATCTTTTACTTTCACCAGCGTTTCTGGGTGAGCAAAAACAG
GAAGGCAAAATGCCGCAAAAAAGGGAATAAGGGCGACACGGAAATGTTGAATACTCATACTCTTCCTTTT
TCAATATTATTGAAGCATTTATCAGGGTTATTGTCTCATGAGCGGATACATATTTGAATGTATTTAGAAA
AATAAACAAATAGGGGTTCCGCGCACATTTCCCCGAAAAGTGCCACCTGACGTCTAAGAAACCATTATTA
TCATGACATTAACCTATAAAAATAGGCGTATCACGAGGCCCTTTCGTCTCGCGCGTTTCGGTGATGACGG
TGAAAACCTCTGACACATGCAGCTCCCGGAGACGGTCACAGCTTGTCTGTAAGCGGATGCCGGGAGCAGA
CAAGCCCGTCAGGGCGCGTCAGCGGGTGTTGGCGGGTGTCGGGGCTGGCTTAACTATGCGGCATCAGAGC
AGATTGTACTGAGAGTGCACCATATGGACATATTGTCGTTAGAACGCGGCTACAATTAATACATAACCTT
ATGTATCATACACATACGATTTAGGTGACACTATAGAACGCGGCCGCCAGCTGAAGCTTCGTACGCTGCA
GGTCGACGGATCCCCGGGTTAATTAACTTGGAAGTATTGTTCCAAGGTCCAGGTGGAGGCGGTGGAGGCT
CTAGACATCACCACCATCATCACCACCATCATCATCACCATTGACTCGAGGCGCGCCACTTCTAAATAAG
CGAATTTCTTATGATTTATGATTTTTATTATTAAATAAGTTATAAAAAAAATAAGTGTATACAAATTTTA
AAGTGACTCTTAGGTTTTAAAACGAAAATTCTTATTCTTGAGTAACTCTTTCCTGTAGGTCAGGTTGCTT
TCTCAGGTATAGTATGAGGTCGCTCTTATTGACCACACCTCTACCGGCAGATCCGCTAGGGATAACAGGG
TAATATAGATCTGTTTAGCTTGCCTCGTCCCCGCCGGGTCACCCGGCCAGCGACATGGAGGCCCAGAATA
CCCTCCTTGACAGTCTTGACGTGCGCAGCTCAGGGGCATGATGTGACTGTCGCCCGTACATTTAGCCCAT
ACATCCCCATGTATAATCATTTGCATCCATACATTTTGATGGCCGCACGGCGCGAAGCAAAAATTACGGC
TCCTCGCTGCAGACCTGCGAGCAGGGAAACGCTCCCCTCACAGACGCGTTGAATTGTCCCCACGCCGCGC
CCCTGTAGAGAAATATAAAAGGTTAGGATTTGCCACTGAGGTTCTTCTTTCATATACTTCCTTTTAAAAT
CTTGCTAGGATACAGTTCTCACATCACATCCGAACATAAACAACCATGGGTAAGGAAAAGACTCACGTTT
CGAGGCCGCGATTAAATTCCAACATGGATGCTGATTTATATGGGTATAAATGGGCTCGCGATAATGTCGG
GCAATCAGGTGCGACAATCTATCGATTGTATGGGAAGCCCGATGCGCCAGAGTTGTTTCTGAAACATGGC
AAAGGTAGCGTTGCCAATGATGTTACAGATGAGATGGTCAGACTAAACTGGCTGACGGAATTTATGCCTC
TTCCGACCATCAAGCATTTTATCCGTACTCCTGATGATGCATGGTTACTCACCACTGCGATCCCCGGCAA
AACAGCATTCCAGGTATTAGAAGAATATCCTGATTCAGGTGAAAATATTGTTGATGCGCTGGCAGTGTTC
CTGCGCCGGTTGCATTCGATTCCTGTTTGTAATTGTCCTTTTAACAGCGATCGCGTATTTCGTCTCGCTC
AGGCGCAATCACGAATGAATAACGGTTTGGTTGATGCGAGTGATTTTGATGACGAGCGTAATGGCTGGCC
TGTTGAACAAGTCTGGAAAGAAATGCATAAGCTTTTGCCATTCTCACCGGATTCAGTCGTCACTCATGGT
GATTTCTCACTTGATAACCTTATTTTTGACGAGGGGAAATTAATAGGTTGTATTGATGTTGGACGAGTCG
GAATCGCAGACCGATACCAGGATCTTGCCATCCTATGGAACTGCCTCGGTGAGTTTTCTCCTTCATTACA
GAAACGGCTTTTTCAAAAATATGGTATTGATAATCCTGATATGAATAAATTGCAGTTTCATTTGATGCTC
GATGAGTTTTTCTAATCAGTACTGACAATAAAAAGATTCTTGTTTTCAAGAACTTGTCATTTGTATAGTT
TTTTTATATTGTAGTTGTTCTATTTTAATCAAATGTTAGCGTGATTTATATTTTTTTTCGCCTCGACATC
ATCTGCCCAGATGCGAAGTTAAGTGCGCAGAAAGTAATATCATGCGTCAATCGTATGTGAATGCTGGTCG
CTATACTGCTGTCGATTCGATACTAACGCCGCCATCCAGTTTAAACGAGCTCGAATTCATCGATGATATC
AGATCCACTAGTGGCCTATGCGGCCGCGGATCTGCCGGTCTCCCTATAGTGAGTCGTATTAATTTCGATA
AGCCAGGTTAACCTGCATTAATGAATCGGCCAACGCGCGGGGAGAGGCGGTTTGCGTATTGGGCGCTCTT
CCGCTTCCTCGCTCACTGACTCGCTGCGCTCGGTCGTTCGGCTGCGGCGAGCGGTATCAGCTCACTCAAA
GGCGGTAATACGGTTATCCACAGAATCAGGGGATAACGCAGGAAAGAACATGTGAGCAAAAGGCCAGCAA
AAGGCCAGGAACCGTAAAAAGGCCGCGTTGCTGGCGTTTTTCCATAGGCTCCGCCCCCCTGACGAGCATC
ACAAAAATCGACGCTCAAGTCAGAGGTGGCGAAACCCGACAGGACTATAAAGATACCAGGCGTTTCCCCC
TGGAAGCTCCCTCGTGCGCTCTCCTGTTCCGACCCTGCCGCTTACCGGATACCTGTCCGCCTTTCTCCCT
TCGGGAAGCGTGGCGCTTTCTCAATGCTCACGCTGTAGGTATCTCAGTTCGGTGTAGGTCGTTCGCTCCA
AGCTGGGCTGTGTGCACGAACCCCCCGTTCAGCCCGACCGCTGCGCCTTATCCGGTAACTATCGTCTTGA
GTCCAACCCGGTAAGACACGACTTATCGCCACTGGCAGCAGCCACTGGTAACAGGATTAGCAGAGCGAGG
TATGTAGGCGGTGCTACAGAGTTCTTGAAGTGGTGGCCTAACTACGGCTACACTAGAAGGACAGTATTTG
GTATCTGCGCTCTGCTGAAGCCAGTTACCTTCGGAAAAAGAGTTGGTAGCTCTTGATCCGGCAAACAAAC
CACCGCTGGTAGCGGTGGTTTTTTTGTTTGCAAGCAGCAGATTACGCGCAGAAAAAAAGGATCTCAAGAA
GATCCTTTGATCTTTTCTACGGGGTCTGACGCTCAGTGGAACGAAAACTCACGTTAAGGGATTTTGGTCA
TGAGATTATCAAAAAGGATCTTCACCTAGATCCTTTTAAATTAAAAATGAAGTTTTAAATCAATCTAAAG
TATATATGAGTAAACTTGGTCTGACAGTTACCAATGCTTAATCAGTGAGGCACCTATCTCAGCGATCTGT
CTATTTCGTTCATCCATAGTTGCCTGACTCCCCGTCGTGTAGATAACTACGATACGGGAGGGCTTACCAT
CTGGCCCCAGTGCTGCAATGATACCGCGAGACCCACGCTCACCGGCTCCAGATTTATCAGCAATAAACCA
GCCAGCCGGAAGGGCCGAGCGCAGAAGTGGTCCTGCAACTTTATCCGCCTCCATCCAGTCTATTAATTGT
TGCCGGGAAGCTAGAGTAAGTAGTTCGCCAGTTAATAGTTTGCGCAACGTTGTTGCCATTGCTACAGGCA
TCGTGGTGTCACGCTCGTCGTTTGGTATGGCTTCATTCAGCTCCGGTTCCCAACGATCAAGGCGAGTTAC
ATGATCCCCCATGTTGTGCAAAAAAGCGGTTAGCTCCTTCGGTCCTCCGATCGTTGTCAGAAGTAAGTTG
GCCGCAGTGTTATCACTCATGGTTATGGCAGCACTGCATAATTCTCTTACTGTCATGCCATCCGTAAGAT
GCTTTTCTGTGACTGGTGAGTACTCAACCAAGTCATTCTGAGAATAGTGTATGCGGCGACCGAGTTGCTC
TTGCCCGGCGTCAATACGGGATAATACCGCGCCACATAGCAGAACTTTAAAAGTGCTCAT
