>Addgene plasmid #44087 | pTF269 (pFA6a-PSc-6xGly-12xHis-KanMX) | addgene partial sequence | sequence record 62067 | Sp6 5'-ATTTAGGTGACACTATAG-3'
GCTGCAGGTCGACGGATCCCCGGGTTAATTAACTTGGAAGTATTGTTCCAAGGTCCAGGTGGAGGCGGTG
GAGGCTCTAGACATCACCACCATCATCACCACCATCATCATCACCATTGACTCGAGGCGCGCCACTTCTA
AATAAGCGAATTTCTTATGATTTATGATTTTTATTATTAAATAAGTTATAAAAAAAATAAGTGTATACAA
ATTTTAAAGTGACTCTTAGGTTTTAAAACGAAAATTCTTATTCTTGAGTAACTCTTTCCTGTAGGTCAGG
TTGCTTTCTCAGGTATAGTATGAGGTCGCTCTTATTGACCACACCTCTACCGGCAGATCCGCTAGGGATA
ACAGGGTAATATAGATCTGTTTAGCTTGCCTCGTCCCCGCCGGGTCACCCGGCCAGCGACATGGAGGCCC
AGAATACCCTCCTTGACAGTCTTGACGTGCGCAGCTCAGGGGCATGATGTGACTGTCGCCCGTACATTTA
GCCCATACATCCCCATGTATAATCATTTGCATCCATACATTTTGATGGCCGCACGGCGCGAAGCAAAAAT
TACGGCTCCTCGCTGCAGACCTGCGAGCAGGGAAACGCTCCCCTCACAGACGCGTTGAATTGTCCCCACG
CCGCGCCCCTGTAGAGAAATATAAAAGGTTAGGATTTGCCACTGAGGTTCTTCTTTCATATACTTCCTTT
TAAAATCTTGCTAGGATACAGTTCTCACATCACATCCGAACATAAACAACCATGGGTAAGGAAAAGACTC
ACGTTTCGAGGCCGCGATTAAATTCCAACATGGATGCTGATTTATATGGGTATAAATGGGCTCGCGATAA
TGTCGGGCAATCAGGTGCGACAATCTATCGATTG
